Addgene plasmid #218362: pMApra-Para
Purpose: (Empty Backbone) Empty backbone with araC-ParaBAD expression system
Depositing lab: Michael Gebhardt. Depositing organization: University of Iowa. Publication: A series of vectors for inducible gene expression in multidrug-resistant Acinetobacter baumannii. Intorcia V, Sava RL, Schroeder GP, Gebhardt MJ. Appl Environ Microbiol. 2024 Sep 18;90(9):e0047424. doi: 10.1128/aem.00474-24. Epub 2024 Aug 20. PubMed 39162403.
Backbone
  Vector backbone: pMMB207
  Vector type: Bacterial Expression
Growth in bacteria
  Bacterial resistance: Apramycin, 25 μg/mL
  Growth temperature: 37°C
  Growth strain: DH5alpha
  Copy number: Low Copy
Gene/Insert
  Gene/Insert name: None
Terms and licenses: Academic/Nonprofit Terms; Industry Terms: Not Available to Industry
Depositor comments: Gebhardt lab ID # pMJG464.
How to cite: pMApra-Para was a gift from Michael Gebhardt (Addgene plasmid # 218362 ; http://n2t.net/addgene:218362 ; RRID:Addgene_218362)
