[The description below was written by a language model from this plasmid's Addgene catalogue record and pLannotate feature annotations shown in this document.]
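Description:
pMApra-Para is an empty bacterial expression backbone of about 9.5 kb derived from pMMB207, a broad-host-range, low-copy plasmid of the RSF1010 family. It belongs to a vector series built for inducible gene expression in multidrug-resistant Acinetobacter baumannii. Replication depends on the RSF1010 oriV together with the plasmid-encoded RepA, RepB and RepC proteins, an arrangement that lets the plasmid replicate in many Gram-negative species largely independently of host initiation factors. An R1162-like antisense RNA, part of the replicon's regulatory circuitry, is also annotated. The RSF1010 oriT and the mobB and mobC mobilisation genes are present, so the plasmid should be transferable by conjugation when a helper supplies the transfer machinery.

Selection is by apramycin, conferred by the aac(3)-IV aminoglycoside acetyltransferase gene. In the feature table this gene sits between two fragments of the chloramphenicol acetyltransferase gene, which suggests that the apramycin cassette was inserted into and disrupts the original chloramphenicol marker of pMMB207. Only a truncated β-lactamase remnant and a piece of IS1 remain nearby, so neither chloramphenicol nor ampicillin resistance is expected to be functional. Apramycin is a practical choice for strains already resistant to common laboratory antibiotics.

The expression module consists of araC transcribed divergently from the araBAD promoter, followed by a short cloning region and the rrnB T1 and T2 terminators. No insert is present. A gene cloned downstream of the promoter would be held off by AraC and induced by adding L-arabinose, giving titratable expression for complementation or overexpression studies.
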