Features (pLannotate 1.2.2; 22 found; start..end, strand, type, name):
      1..840     +  CDS            RSF1010 RepA: replication protein A of the broad-host-range plasmid RSF1010 (Scholz et al., 1989); repA
    827..1678    +  CDS            RSF1010 RepC (fragment): replication protein C of the broad-host-range plasmid RSF1010 (Scholz et al., 1989); repC
   1945..1965    -  misc_feature   MCS (fragment): pBluescript multiple cloning site
   2055..2933    -  CDS            araC: L-arabinose regulatory protein; araC
   2960..3240    +  promoter       araBAD promoter: araBAD; promoter of the L-arabinose operon of E. coli; the araC regulatory gene is transcribed in the opposite direction (Guzman et al., 1995)
   3278..3340    +  CDS            Y64_LAMBD (fragment): Protein predicted: Swiss-Prot protein existence level 4. From Escherichia phage lambda (Bacteriophage lambda).
   3377..3463    +  terminator     rrnB T1 terminator: Escherichia coli rrnB; transcription terminator T1 from the E. coli rrnB gene
   3555..3582    +  terminator     rrnB T2 terminator: transcription terminator T2 from the E. coli rrnB gene
   3601..3692    +  promoter       AmpR promoter: bla
   3693..3881    +  CDS            AmpR (fragment): β-lactamase; bla; confers resistance to ampicillin, carbenicillin, and related antibiotics
   3881..4014    -  mobile_element IS1 (fragment): prokaryotic transposable element IS1
   4135..4237    +  promoter       cat promoter: promoter of the E. coli cat gene encoding chloramphenicol acetyltransferase
   4238..4372    +  CDS            CmR (fragment): chloramphenicol acetyltransferase; cat; confers resistance to chloramphenicol
   4371..4472    -  CDS            int (fragment): INT2_ECOLX - Protein inferred from homology: Swiss-Prot protein existence level 3. Putative integrase believed to be involved in the insertion of antibiotic resistance genes into plasmids and transposons. From Escherichia coli.
   4650..5450    +  CDS            ApmR: aminoglycoside 3-N-acetyltransferase type IV ; aac(3)IV; confers resistance to apramycin (Paget and Davies, 1996)
   5462..5648    +  CDS            CmR (fragment): chloramphenicol acetyltransferase; cat; confers resistance to chloramphenicol
   5980..6374    -  rep_origin     RSF1010 oriV: replication origin of the broad-host-range plasmid RSF1010; requires the RSF1010 RepA/B/C proteins for replication (Scholz et al., 1989)
   6404..6685    -  CDS            mobC: MOBC_ECOLX - Protein predicted: Swiss-Prot protein existence level 4. This protein is essential to promote the specific transfer of the plasmid in the presence of conjugative plasmids. From Escherichia coli.
   6716..6803    +  oriT           RSF1010 oriT: origin of transfer of the broad-host-range plasmid RSF1010 (Scholz et al., 1989)
   7632..8042    +  CDS            mobB: MOBB2_ECOLX - Protein predicted: Swiss-Prot protein existence level 4. This protein is essential to promote the specific transfer of the plasmid in the presence of conjugative plasmids. From Escherichia coli.
   8042..9013    +  CDS            RSF1010 RepB: replication protein B of the broad-host-range plasmid RSF1010 (Scholz et al., 1989); repB
   9456..7       +  ncRNA          Plasmid R1162 (across the origin): Accession: RF00043 - R1162-like plasmid antisense RNA
>Addgene plasmid #218362 | pMApra-Para | addgene full sequence | sequence record 455247 | Addgene NGS Result
ATGGCTACCCATAAGCCTATCAATATTCTGGAGGCGTTCGCAGCAGCGCCGCCACCGCTGGACTACGTTT
TGCCCAACATGGTGGCCGGTACGGTCGGGGCGCTGGTGTCGCCCGGTGGTGCCGGTAAATCCATGCTGGC
CCTGCAACTGGCCGCACAGATTGCAGGCGGGCCGGATCTGCTGGAGGTGGGCGAACTGCCCACCGGCCCG
GTGATCTACCTGCCCGCCGAAGACCCGCCCACCGCCATTCATCACCGCCTGCACGCCCTTGGGGCGCACC
TCAGCGCCGAGGAACGGCAAGCCGTGGCTGACGGCCTGCTGATCCAGCCGCTGATCGGCAGCCTGCCCAA
CATCATGGCCCCGGAGTGGTTCGACGGCCTCAAGCGCGCCGCCGAGGGCCGCCGCCTGATGGTGCTGGAC
ACGCTGCGCCGGTTCCACATCGAGGAAGAAAACGCCAGCGGCCCCATGGCCCAGGTCATCGGTCGCATGG
AGGCCATCGCCGCCGATACCGGGTGCTCTATCGTGTTCCTGCACCATGCCAGCAAGGGCGCGGCCATGAT
GGGCGCAGGCGACCAGCAGCAGGCCAGCCGGGGCAGCTCGGTACTGGTCGATAACATCCGCTGGCAGTCC
TACCTGTCGAGCATGACCAGCGCCGAGGCCGAGGAATGGGGTGTGGACGACGACCAGCGCCGGTTCTTCG
TCCGCTTCGGTGTGAGCAAGGCCAACTATGGCGCACCGTTCGCTGATCGGTGGTTCAGGCGGCATGACGG
CGGGGTGCTCAAGCCCGCCGTGCTGGAGAGGCAGCGCAAGAGCAAGGGGGTGCCCCGTGGTGAAGCCTAA
GAACAAGCACAGCCTCAGCCACGTCCGGCACGACCCGGCGCACTGTCTGGCCCCCGGCCTGTTCCGTGCC
CTCAAGCGGGGCGAGCGCAAGCGCAGCAAGCTGGACGTGACGTATGACTACGGCGACGGCAAGCGGATCG
AGTTCAGCGGCCCGGAGCCGCTGGGCGCTGATGATCTGCGCATCCTGCAAGGGCTGGTGGCCATGGCTGG
GCCTAATGGCCTAGTGCTTGGCCCGGAACCCAAGACCGAAGGCGGACGGCAGCTCCGGCTGTTCCTGGAA
CCCAAGTGGGAGGCCGTCACCGCTGATGCCATGGTGGTCAAAGGTAGCTATCGGGCGCTGGCAAAGGAAA
TCGGGGCAGAGGTCGATAGTGGTGGGGCGCTCAAGCACATACAGGACTGCATCGAGCGCCTTTGGAAGGT
ATCCATCATCGCCCAGAATGGCCGCAAGCGGCAGGGGTTTCGGCTGCTGTCGGAGTACGCCAGCGACGAG
GCGGACGGGCGCCTGTACGTGGCCCTGAACCCCTTGATCGCGCAGGCCGTCATGGGTGGCGGCCAGCATG
TGCGCATCAGCATGGACGAGGTGCGGGCGCTGGACAGCGAAACCGCCCGCCTGCTGCACCAGCGGCTGTG
TGGCTGGATCGACCCCGGCAAAACCGGCAAGGCTTCCATAGATACCTTGTGCGGCTATGTCTGGCCGTCA
GAGGCCAGTGGTTCGACCATGCGCAAGCGCCGCCAGCGGGTGCGCGAGGCGTTGCCGGAGCTGGTCGCGC
TGGGCTGGACGGTAACCGAGTTCGCGGCGGGCAAGTACGACATCACCCGGCCCAAGGCGGCAGGCTGACC
CCCCCCACTCTATTGTAAACAAGACATTTTTATCTTTTATATTCAATGGCTTATTTTCCTGCTAATTGGT
AATACCATGAAAAATACCATGCTCAGAAAAGGCTTAACAATATTTTGAAAAATTGCCTACTGAGCGCTGC
CGCACAGCTCCATAGGCCGCTTTCCTGGCTTTGCTTCCAGATGTATGCTCTTCTGCTCCCGAACGCCAGC
AAGACGTAGCCCAGCGCGTCGGCCAGCTTGCAATTCGCGCTAACTTACATTAATCTCGAGGTCGACGGTA
TCGATGCATAATGTGCCTGTCAAATGGACGAAGCAGGGATTCTGCAAACCCTATGCTACTCCGTCAAGCC
GTCAATTGTCTGATTCGTTACCAATTATGACAACTTGACGGCTACATCATTCACTTTTTCTTCACAACCG
GCACGGAACTCGCTCGGGCTGGCCCCGGTGCATTTTTTAAATACCCGCGAGAAATAGAGTTGATCGTCAA
AACCAACATTGCGACCGACGGTGGCGATAGGCATCCGGGTGGTGCTCAAAAGCAGCTTCGCCTGGCTGAT
ACGTTGGTCCTCGCGCCAGCTTAAGACGCTAATCCCTAACTGCTGGCGGAAAAGATGTGACAGACGCGAC
GGCGACAAGCAAACATGCTGTGCGACGCTGGCGATATCAAAATTGCTGTCTGCCAGGTGATCGCTGATGT
ACTGACAAGCCTCGCGTACCCGATTATCCATCGGTGGATGGAGCGACTCGTTAATCGCTTCCATGCGCCG
CAGTAACAATTGCTCAAGCAGATTTATCGCCAGCAGCTCCGAATAGCGCCCTTCCCCTTGCCCGGCGTTA
ATGATTTGCCCAAACAGGTCGCTGAAATGCGGCTGGTGCGCTTCATCCGGGCGAAAGAACCCCGTATTGG
CAAATATTGACGGCCAGTTAAGCCATTCATGCCAGTAGGCGCGCGGACGAAAGTAAACCCACTGGTGATA
CCATTCGCGAGCCTCCGGATGACGACCGTAGTGATGAATCTCTCCTGGCGGGAACAGCAAAATATCACCC
GGTCGGCAAACAAATTCTCGTCCCTGATTTTTCACCACCCCCTGACCGCGAATGGTGAGATTGAGAATAT
AACCTTTCATTCCCAGCGGTCGGTCGATAAAAAAATCGAGATAACCGTTGGCCTCAATCGGCGTTAAACC
CGCCACCAGATGGGCATTAAACGAGTATCCCGGCAGCAGGGGATCATTTTGCGCTTCAGCCATACTTTTC
ATACTCCCGCCATTCAGAGAAGAAACCAATTGTCCATATTGCATCAGACATTGCCGTCACTGCGTCTTTT
ACTGGCTCTTCTCGCTAACCAAACCGGTAACCCCGCTTATTAAAAGCATTCTGTAACAAAGCGGGACCAA
AGCCATGACAAAAACGCGTAACAAAAGTGTCTATAATCACGGCAGAAAAGTCCACATTGATTATTTGCAC
GGCGTCACACTTTGCTATGCCATAGCATTTTTATCCATAAGATTAGCGGATCCTACCTGACGCTTTTTAT
CGCAACTCTCTACTGTTTCTAGAGACGTCGAATTCCTGCAGAAGCTTACTAGTGGCTGAATCCCGAAACA
GTTCGCAGGTAATAGTTAGAGCCTGCATAACGGTTTCGGGATTTTTTATAGGTCTCCCCATGCGAGAGTA
GGGAACTGCCAGGCATCAAATAAAACGAAAGGCTCAGTCGAAAGACTGGGCCTTTCGTTTTATCTGTTGT
TTGTCGGTGAACGCTCTCCTGAGTAGGACAAATCCGCCGGGAGCGGATTTGAACGTTGCGAAGCAACGGC
CCGGAGGGTGGCGGGCAGGACGCCCGCCATAAACTGCCAGGCATCAAATTAAGCAGAAGGCCATCCTGAC
GGATGGCCTTTTTGCGTTTCTACAAACTCTTTTGTTTATTTTTCTAAATACATTCAAATATGTATCCGCT
CATGAGACAATAACCCTGATAAATGCTTCAATAATATTGAAAAAGGAAGAGTATGAGTATTCAACATTTC
CGTGTCGCCCTTATTCCCTTTTTTGCGGCATTTTGCCTTCCTGTTTTTGCTCACCCAGAAACGCTGGTGA
AAGTAAAAGATGCTGAAGATCAGTTGGGTGCACGAGTGGGTTACATCGAACTGGATCTCAACAGCGGTAA
GATCCTTGAGAGTTTTCGCCCCGAAGAACGTGATGTCCGGCGGTGCTTTTGCCGTTACGCACCACCCCGT
CAGTAGCTGAACAGGAGGGACAGCTGATAGAAACAGAAGCCACTGGCCTCAAAAACACCATCATACACTA
AATCAGTAAGTTGGCAGCATCACCCGACGCACTTTGCGCCGAATAAATACCTGTGACGGAAGATCACTTC
GCAGAATAAATAAATCCTGGTGTCCCTGTTGATACCGGGAAGCCCTGGGCCAACTTTTGGCGAAAATGAG
ACGTTGATCGGCACGTAAGAGGTTCCAACTTTCACCATAATGAAATAAGATCACTACCGGGCGTATTTTT
TGAGTTATCGAGATTTTCAGGAGCTAAGGAAGCTAAAATGGAGAAAAAAATCACTGGATATACCACCGTT
GATATATCCCAATGGCATCGTAAAGAACATTTTGAGGCATTTCAGTCAGTTGCTCAATGTACCTATAACC
AGACCGTTCAGCTGGATATTACGGCCTTTTTATCAAGGCCCGATCCTTGGAGCCCTTGCCCTCCCGCACG
ATGATCGTGCCGTGATCGAAATCCAGATCCTTGACCCGCAGTTGCAAACCCTCACTGATCCGGCTCACGG
TAACTGATGCCGTATTTGCAGTACCAGCGTACGGCCCACAGAATGATGTCACGCTGAAAATGCCGGCCTT
TGAATGGGTTCATGTGCAGCTCCATCAGCAAAAGGGGATGATAAGTTTATCACCACCTACTATTTGCAAC
AGTGCCGTTGATCGTGCTATGATCGACTGATGTCATCAGCGGTGGAGTGCAATGTCGTGCAATACGAATG
GCGAAAAGCCGAGCTCATCGGTCAGCTTCTCAACCTTGGGGTTACCCCCGGCGGTGTGCTGCTGGTCCAC
AGCTCCTTCCGTAGCGTCCGGCCCCTCGAAGATGGGCCACTTGGACTGATCGAGGCCCTGCGTGCTGCGC
TGGGTCCGGGAGGGACGCTCGTCATGCCCTCGTGGTCAGGTCTGGACGACGAGCCGTTCGATCCTGCCAC
GTCGCCCGTTACACCGGACCTTGGAGTTGTCTCTGACACATTCTGGCGCCTGCCAAATGTAAAGCGCAGC
GCCCATCCATTTGCCTTTGCGGCAGCGGGGCCACAGGCAGAGCAGATCATCTCTGATCCATTGCCCCTGC
CACCTCACTCGCCTGCAAGCCCGGTCGCCCGTGTCCATGAACTCGATGGGCAGGTACTTCTCCTCGGCGT
GGGACACGATGCCAACACGACGCTGCATCTTGCCGAGTTGATGGCAAAGGTTCCCTATGGGGTGCCGAGA
CACTGCACCATTCTTCAGGATGGCAAGTTGGTACGCGTCGATTATCTCGAGAATGACCACTGCTGTGAGC
GCTTTGCCTTGGCGGACAGGTGGCTCAAGGAGAAGAGCCTTCAGAAGGAAGGTCCAGTCGGTCATGCCTT
TGCTCGGTTGATCCGCTCCCGCGACATTGTGGCGACAGCCCTGGGTCAACTGGGCCGAGATCCGTTGATC
TTCCTGCATCCGCCAGAGGCGGGATGCGAAGAATGCGATGCCGCTCGCCAGTCGATTGGCTGAGCTCATG
AAAACGTGGCCAATATGGACAACTTCTTCGCCCCCGTTTTCACCATGGGCAAATATTATACGCAAGGCGA
CAAGGTGCTGATGCCGCTGGCGATTCAGGTTCATCATGCCGTTTGTGATGGCTTCCATGTCGGCAGAATG
CTTAATGAATTACAACAGTACTGCGATGAGTGGCAGGGCGGGGCGTAATTTTTTTAAGGCAGTTATTGTC
TTCAAATTCCCGTTGCACATAGCCCGGCAATTCCTTTCCCTGCTCTGCCATAAGCGCAGCGAATGCCGGG
TAATACTCGTCAACGATCTGATAGAGAAGGGTTTGCTCGGGTCGGTGGCTCTGGTAACGACCAGTATCCC
GATCCCGGCTGGCCGTCCTGGCCGCCACATGAGGCATGTTCCGCGTCCTTGCAATACTGTGTTTACATAC
AGTCTATCGCTTAGCGGAAAGTTCTTTTACCCTCAGCCGAAATGCCTGCCGTTGCTAGACATTGCCAGCC
AGTGCCCGTCACTCCCGTACTAACTGTCACGAACCCCTGCAATAACTGTCACGCCCCCCTGCAATAACTG
TCACGAACCCCTGCAATAACTGTCACGCCCCCAAACCTGCAAACCCAGCAGGGGCGGGGGCTGGCGGGGT
GTTGGAAAAATCCATCCATGATTATCTAAGAATAATCCACTAGGCGCGGTTATCAGCGCCCTTGTGGGGC
GCTGCTGCCCTTGCCCAATATGCCCGGCCAGAGGCCGGATAGCTGGTCTATTCGCTGCGCTAGGCTACAC
ACCGCCCCACCGCTGCGCGGCAGGGGGAAAGGCGGGCAAAGCCCGCTAAACCCCACACCAAACCCCGCAG
AAATACGCTGGAGCGCTTTTAGCCGCTTTAGCGGCCTTTCCCCCTACCCGAAGGGTGGGGCCGCGTGTGC
AGCCCCGCAGGGCCTGTCTCGGTCGATCATTCAGCCCGGCTCATCCTTCTGGCGTGGCGGCAGACCGAAC
AAGGCGCGGTCGTGGTCGCGTTCAAGGTACGCATCCATTGCCGCCATGAGCCGATCCTCCGGCCACTCGC
TGCTGTTCACCTTGGCCAAAATCATGGCCCCCACCAGCACCTTGCGCCTTGTTTCGTTCTTGCGCTCTTG
CTGCTGTTCCCTTGCCCGCACCCGCTGAATTTCGGCATTGATTCGCGCTCGTTGTTCTTCGAGCTTGGCC
AGCCGATCCGCCGCCTTGTTGCTCCCCTTAACCATCTTGACACCCCATTGTTAATGTGCTGTCTCGTAGG
CTATCATGGAGGCACAGCGGCGGCAATCCCGACCCTACTTTGTAGGGGAGGGCGCACTTACCGGTTTCTC
TTCGAGAAACTGGCCTAACGGCCACCCTTCGGGCGGTGCGCTCTCCGAGGGCCATTGCATGGAGCCGAAA
AGCAAAAGCAACAGCGAGGCAGCATGGCGATTTATCACCTTACGGCGAAAACCGGCAGCAGGTCGGGCGG
CCAATCGGCCAGGGCCAAGGCCGACTACATCCAGCGCGAAGGCAAGTATGCCCGCGACATGGATGAAGTC
TTGCACGCCGAATCCGGGCACATGCCGGAGTTCGTCGAGCGGCCCGCCGACTACTGGGATGCTGCCGACC
TGTATGAACGCGCCAATGGGCGGCTGTTCAAGGAGGTCGAATTTGCCCTGCCGGTCGAGCTGACCCTCGA
CCAGCAGAAGGCGCTGGCGTCCGAGTTCGCCCAGCACCTGACCGGTGCCGAGCGCCTGCCGTATACGCTG
GCCATCCATGCCGGTGGCGGCGAGAACCCGCACTGCCACCTGATGATCTCCGAGCGGATCAATGACGGCA
TCGAGCGGCCCGCCGCTCAGTGGTTCAAGCGGTACAACGGCAAGACCCCGGAGAAGGGCGGGGCACAGAA
GACCGAAGCGCTCAAGCCCAAGGCATGGCTTGAGCAGACCCGCGAGGCATGGGCCGACCATGCCAACCGG
GCATTAGAGCGGGCTGGCCACGACGCCCGCATTGACCACAGAACACTTGAGGCGCAGGGCATCGAGCGCC
TGCCCGGTGTTCACCTGGGGCCGAACGTGGTGGAGATGGAAGGCCGGGGCATCCGCACCGACCGGGCAGA
CGTGGCCCTGAACATCGACACCGCCAACGCCCAGATCATCGACTTACAGGAATACCGGGAGGCAATAGAC
CATGAACGCAATCGACAGAGTGAAGAAATCCAGAGGCATCAACGAGTTAGCGGAGCAGATCGAACCGCTG
GCCCAGAGCATGGCGACACTGGCCGACGAAGCCCGGCAGGTCATGAGCCAGACCCAGCAGGCCAGCGAGG
CGCAGGCGGCGGAGTGGCTGAAAGCCCAGCGCCAGACAGGGGCGGCATGGGTGGAGCTGGCCAAAGAGTT
GCGGGAGGTAGCCGCCGAGGTGAGCAGCGCCGCGCAGAGCGCCCGGAGCGCGTCGCGGGGGTGGCACTGG
AAGCTATGGCTAACCGTGATGCTGGCTTCCATGATGCCTACGGTGGTGCTGCTGATCGCATCGTTGCTCT
TGCTCGACCTGACGCCACTGACAACCGAGGACGGCTCGATCTGGCTGCGCTTGGTGGCCCGATGAAGAAC
GACAGGACTTTGCAGGCCATAGGCCGACAGCTCAAGGCCATGGGCTGTGAGCGCTTCGATATCGGCGTCA
GGGACGCCACCACCGGCCAGATGATGAACCGGGAATGGTCAGCCGCCGAAGTGCTCCAGAACACGCCATG
GCTCAAGCGGATGAATGCCCAGGGCAATGACGTGTATATCAGGCCCGCCGAGCAGGAGCGGCATGGTCTG
GTGCTGGTGGACGACCTCAGCGAGTTTGACCTGGATGACATGAAAGCCGAGGGCCGGGAGCCTGCCCTGG
TAGTGGAAACCAGCCCGAAGAACTATCAGGCATGGGTCAAGGTGGCCGACGCCGCAGGCGGTGAACTTCG
GGGGCAGATTGCCCGGACGCTGGCCAGCGAGTACGACGCCGACCCGGCCAGCGCCGACAGCCGCCACTAT
GGCCGCTTGGCGGGCTTCACCAACCGCAAGGACAAGCACACCACCCGCGCCGGTTATCAGCCGTGGGTGC
TGCTGCGTGAATCCAAGGGCAAGACCGCCACCGCTGGCCCGGCGCTGGTGCAGCAGGCTGGCCAGCAGAT
CGAGCAGGCCCAGCGGCAGCAGGAGAAGGCCCGCAGGCTGGCCAGCCTCGAACTGCCCGAGCGGCAGCTT
AGCCGCCACCGGCGCACGGCGCTGGACGAGTACCGCAGCGAGATGGCCGGGCTGGTCAAGCGCTTCGGTG
ATGACCTCAGCAAGTGCGACTTTATCGCCGCGCAGAAGCTGGCCAGCCGGGGCCGCAGTGCCGAGGAAAT
CGGCAAGGCCATGGCCGAGGCCAGCCCAGCGCTGGCAGAGCGCAAGCCCGGCCACGAAGCGGATTACATC
GAGCGCACCGTCAGCAAGGTCATGGGTCTGCCCAGCGTCCAGCTTGCGCGGGCCGAGCTGGCACGGGCAC
CGGCACCCCGCCAGCGAGGCATGGACAGGGGCGGGCCAGATTTCAGCATGTAGTGCTTGCGTTGGTACTC
ACGCCTGTTATACTATGAGTACTCACGCACAGAAGGGGGTTTTATGGAATACGAAAAAAGCGCTTCAGGG
TCGGTCTACCTGATCAAAAGTGACAAGGGCTATTGGTTGCCCGGTGGCTTTGGTTATACGTCAAACAAGG
CCGAGGCTGGCCGCTTTTCAGTCGCTGATATGGCCAGCCTTAACCTTGACGGCTGCACCTTGTCCTTGTT
CCGCGAAGACAAGCCTTTCGGCCCCGGCAAGTTTCTCGGTGACTGATATGAAAGACCAAAAGGACAAGCA
GACCGGCGACCTGCTGGCCAGCCCTGACGCTGTACGCCAAGCGCGATATGCCGAGCGCATGAAGGCCAAA
GGGATGCGTCAGCGCAAGTTCTGGCTGACCGACGACGAATACGAGGCGCTGCGCGAGTGCCTGGAAGAAC
TCAGAGCGGCGCAGGGCGGGGGTAGTGACCCCGCCAGCGCCTAACCACCAACTGCCTGCAAAGGAGGCAA
TCA
